>Addgene plasmid #156723 | pD649-HAsp-CEACAM6-Fc(DAPA)-AviTag-6xHis | addgene full sequence | sequence record 492984 | Addgene NGS Result
TCGGCACACAGCAAGCTACACCTGGACCTGCCTACAGCGGCAGAGAGACAATCTACCCTAACGCCAGCCT
GCTGATCCAGAACGTGACCCAGAACGACACCGGCTTCTACACCCTGCAAGTGATCAAGAGCGACCTGGTC
AATGAGGAAGCCACCGGCCAGTTTCACGTGTACCCTGAGCTGCCTAAGCCTAGCATCAGCAGCAACAACA
GCAACCCCGTGGAAGATAAGGACGCCGTGGCCTTTACCTGCGAGCCTGAGGTGCAGAACACCACCTACCT
TTGGTGGGTCAACGGCCAGTCTCTGCCCGTTTCTCCTAGACTGCAGCTGAGCAACGGCAACATGACCCTG
ACACTGCTGAGCGTGAAGAGAAACGATGCCGGCAGCTACGAGTGCGAGATCCAGAATCCTGCCAGCGCCA
ATAGAAGCGACCCCGTGACACTGAATGTGCTGTATGGCCCTGACGGCCCCACAATCAGCCCCAGCAAAGC
CAATTACAGACCCGGCGAGAACCTGAACCTGAGCTGTCATGCCGCCAGCAATCCTCCAGCTCAGTACTCC
TGGTTCATCAACGGCACCTTCCAGCAGAGCACCCAAGAGCTGTTCATCCCCAACATCACCGTGAACAACA
GCGGCTCCTACATGTGTCAGGCCCACAATAGCGCCACAGGCCTGAATAGAACCACCGTGACCATGATCAC
AGGCGCGCCGGGCGGCGACAAGACCCACACCTGCCCCCCCTGCCCAGCTCCAGAACTGCTGGGAGGGCCT
TCCGTGTTCCTGTTCCCCCCCAAGCCCAAGGACACCCTGATGATCAGCAGGACCCCCGAGGTGACCTGCG
TGGTGGTGGCCGTGTCCCACGAGGACCCAGAGGTGAAGTTCAACTGGTACGTGGACGGCGTGGAGGTGCA
CAACGCCAAGACCAAGCCCAGAGAGGAGCAGTACAACAGCACCTACAGGGTGGTGTCCGTGCTGACCGTG
CTGCACCAGGACTGGCTGAACGGCAAAGAATACAAGTGCAAAGTCTCCAACAAGGCCCTGGCTGCCCCAA
TCGAAAAGACAATCAGCAAGGCCAAGGGCCAGCCACGGGAGCCCCAGGTGTACACCCTGCCCCCCAGCCG
GGAGGAGATGACCAAGAACCAGGTGTCCCTGACCTGTCTGGTGAAGGGCTTCTACCCCAGCGATATCGCC
GTGGAGTGGGAGAGCAACGGCCAGCCCGAGAACAACTACAAGACCACCCCCCCAGTGCTGGACAGCGACG
GCAGCTTCTTCCTGTACAGCAAGCTGACCGTGGACAAGTCCAGGTGGCAGCAGGGCAACGTGTTCAGCTG
CAGCGTGATGCACGAGGCCCTGCACAACCACTACACCCAGAAGTCCCTGAGCCTGAGCCCCGGCGGCAGC
GGTCTTAATGATATTTTCGAGGCTCAGAAGATTGAGTGGCATGAACACCACCACCATCACCACTAAGGCC
GGCCTGTAGTCACTGGCACAACGCGTTACCCGGTAAGCCAATCGGGTATACACGGTCGTCATACTGCAGA
CAGGGTTCTTCTACTTTGCAAGATAGTCTTGAGTAGTAAAATAAATAGATAGAGAAAATCAGCCTCGACT
GTGCCTTCTAGTTGCCAGCCATCTGTTGTTTGCCCCTCCCCCGTGCCTTCCTTGACCCTGGAAGGTGCCA
CTCCCACTGTCCTTTCCTAATAAAATGAGGAAATTGCATCACAACACTCAACCCTATCTCGGTCTATTCT
TTTGATTTATAAGGGATTTTGCCGATTTCGGCCTATTGGTTAAAAAATGAGCTGATTTAACAAAAATTTA
ACGCGAATTAATTCTGTGGAATGTGTGTCAGTTAGGGTGTGGAAAGTCCCCAGGCTCCCCAGCAGGCAGA
AGTATGCAAAGCATGCATCTCAATTAGTCAGCAACCAGGTGTGGAAAGTCCCCAGGCTCCCCAGCAGGCA
GAAGTATGCAAAGCATGCATCTCAATTAGTCAGCAACCATAGTCCCGCCCCTAACTCCGCCCATCCCGCC
CCTAACTCCGCCCAGTTCCGCCCATTCTCCGCCCCATGGCTGACTAATTTTTTTTATTTATGCAGAGGCC
GAGGCCGCCTCTGCCTCTGAGCTATTCCAGAAGTAGTGAGGAGGCTTTTTTGGAGGCCTAGGCTTTTGCA
AAAAGCTCCCGGGAGCTTGTATATCCATTTTCGGATCTGATCAGCACGTGTTGACAATTAATCATCGGCA
TAGTATATCGGCATAGTATAATACGACAAGGTGAGGAACTAAACCATGACCGAGTACAAGCCCACGGTGC
GCCTCGCCACCCGCGACGACGTCCCCAGGGCCGTACGCACCCTCGCCGCCGCGTTCGCCGACTACCCCGC
CACGCGCCACACCGTCGATCCGGACCGCCACATCGAGCGGGTCACCGAGCTGCAAGAACTCTTCCTCACG
CGCGTCGGGCTCGACATCGGCAAGGTGTGGGTCGCGGACGACGGCGCCGCGGTGGCGGTCTGGACCACGC
CGGAGAGCGTCGAAGCGGGGGCGGTGTTCGCCGAGATCGGCCCGCGCATGGCCGAGTTGAGCGGTTCCCG
GCTGGCCGCGCAGCAACAGATGGAAGGCCTCCTGGCGCCGCACCGGCCCAAGGAGCCCGCGTGGTTCCTG
GCCACCGTCGGCGTCTCGCCCGACCACCAGGGCAAGGGTCTGGGCAGCGCCGTCGTGCTCCCCGGAGTGG
AGGCGGCCGAGCGCGCCGGGGTGCCCGCCTTCCTGGAGACATCCGCGCCCCGCAACCTCCCCTTCTACGA
GCGGCTCGGCTTCACCGTCACCGCCGACGTCGAGGTGCCCGAAGGACCGCGCACCTGGTGCATGACCCGC
AAGCCCGGTGCCTGACACGTGCTACGAGATTTCGATTCCACCGCCGCCTTCTATGAAAGGTTGGGCTTCG
GAATCGTTTTCCGGGACGCCGGCTGGATGATCCTCCAGCGCGGGGATCTCATGCTGGAGTTCTTCGCCCA
CCCCAACTTGTTTATTGCAGCTTATAATGGTTACAAATAAAGCAATAGCATCACAAATTTCACAAATAAA
GCATTTTTTTCACTGCATTCTAGTTGTGGTTTGTCCAAACTCATCAATGTATCTTATCATGTCTGTATAC
CGTCGACCTCTAGCTAGAGCTTGGCGTAATCATGGTCATTACCAATGCTTAATCAGTGAGGCACCTATCT
CAGCGATCTGTCTATTTCGTTCATCCATAGTTGCCTGACTCCCCGTCGTGTAGATAACTACGATACGGGA
GGGCTTACCATCTGGCCCCAGCGCTGCGATGATACCGCGAGAACCACGCTCACCGGCTCCGGATTTATCA
GCAATAAACCAGCCAGCCGGAAGGGCCGAGCGCAGAAGTGGTCCTGCAACTTTATCCGCCTCCATCCAGT
CTATTAATTGTTGCCGGGAAGCTAGAGTAAGTAGTTCGCCAGTTAATAGTTTGCGCAACGTTGTTGCCAT
CGCTACAGGCATCGTGGTGTCACGCTCGTCGTTTGGTATGGCTTCATTCAGCTCCGGTTCCCAACGATCA
AGGCGAGTTACATGATCCCCCATGTTGTGCAAAAAAGCGGTTAGCTCCTTCGGTCCTCCGATCGTTGTCA
GAAGTAAGTTGGCCGCAGTGTTATCACTCATGGTTATGGCAGCACTGCATAATTCTCTTACTGTCATGCC
ATCCGTAAGATGCTTTTCTGTGACTGGTGAGTACTCAACCAAGTCATTCTGAGAATAGTGTATGCGGCGA
CCGAGTTGCTCTTGCCCGGCGTCAATACGGGATAATACCGCGCCACATAGCAGAACTTTAAAAGTGCTCA
TCATTGGAAAACGTTCTTCGGGGCGAAAACTCTCAAGGATCTTACCGCTGTTGAGATCCAGTTCGATGTA
ACCCACTCGTGCACCCAACTGATCTTCAGCATCTTTTACTTTCACCAGCGTTTCTGGGTGAGCAAAAACA
GGAAGGCAAAATGCCGCAAAAAAGGGAATAAGGGCGACACGGAAATGTTGAATACTCATATTCTTCCTTT
TTCAATATTATTGAAGCATTTATCAGGGTTATTGTCTCATGAGCGGATACATATTTGAATGTATTTAGAA
AAATAAACAAATAGGGGTCAGTGTTACAACCAATTAACCAATTCTGAACATTATCGCGAGCCCATTTATA
CCTGAATATGGCTCATAACACCCCTTGCTCATGACCAAAATCCCTTAACGTGAGTTACGCGCGCGTCGTT
CCACTGAGCGTCAGACCCCGTAGAAAAGATCAAAGGATCTTCTTGAGATCCTTTTTTTCTGCGCGTAATC
TGCTGCTTGCAAACAAAAAAACCACCGCTACCAGCGGTGGTTTGTTTGCCGGATCAAGAGCTACCAACTC
TTTTTCCGAAGGTAACTGGCTTCAGCAGAGCGCAGATACCAAATACTGTTCTTCTAGTGTAGCCGTAGTT
AGCCCACCACTTCAAGAACTCTGTAGCACCGCCTACATACCTCGCTCTGCTAATCCTGTTACCAGTGGCT
GCTGCCAGTGGCGATAAGTCGTGTCTTACCGGGTTGGACTCAAGACGATAGTTACCGGATAAGGCGCAGC
GGTCGGGCTGAACGGGGGGTTCGTGCACACAGCCCAGCTTGGAGCGAACGACCTACACCGAACTGAGATA
CCTACAGCGTGAGCTATGAGAAAGCGCCACGCTTCCCGAAGGGAGAAAGGCGGACAGGTATCCGGTAAGC
GGCAGGGTCGGAACAGGAGAGCGCACGAGGGAGCTTCCAGGGGGAAACGCCTGGTATCTTTATAGTCCTG
TCGGGTTTCGCCACCTCTGACTTGAGCGTCGATTTTTGTGATGCTCGTCAGGGGGGCGGAGCCTATGGAA
AAACGCCAGCAACGCGGCCTTTTTACGGTTCCTGGCCTTTTGCTGGCCTTTTGCTCACATGTTCTTTCCT
GCGTTATCCCCTGATTCTGTGGATAACCGTATTACCGCCTTTGAGTGAGCTGATACCGCTCGCCGCAGCC
GAACGACCGAGCGCAGCGAGTCAGTGAGCGAGGAAGCGGAAGGCGAGAGTAGGGAACTGCCAGGCATCAA
ACTAAGCAGAAGGCCCCTGACGGATGGCCTTTTTGCGTTTCTACAAACTCTTTCTGTGTTGTAAAACGAC
GGCCAGTCTTAAGCTCGGGCCCCCTGGGCGGTTCTGATAACGAGTAATCGTTAATCCGCAAATAACGTAA
AAACCCGCTTCGGCGGGTTTTTTTATGGGGGGAGTTTAGGGAAAGAGCATTTGTCAGAATATTTAAGGGC
GCCTGTCACTTTGCTTGATATATGAGAATTATTTAACCTTATAAATGAGAAAAAAGCAACGCACTTTAAA
TAAGATACGTTGCTTTTTCGATTGATGAACACCTATAATTAAACTATTCATCTATTATTTATGATTTTTT
GTATATACAATATTTCTAGTTTGTTAAAGAGAATTAAGAAAATAAATCTCGAAAATAATAAAGGGAAAAT
CAGTTTTTGATATCAAAATTATACATGTCAACGATAATACAAAATATAATACAAACTATAAGATGTTATC
AGTATTTATTATCATTTAGAATAAATTTTGTGTCGCCCTTAATTGTGAGCGGATAACAATTACGAGCTTC
ATGCACAGTGGCGTTGACTCAATATTGGCCATTAGCCATATTATTCATTGGTTATATAGCATAAATCAAT
ATTGGCTATTGGCCATTGCATACGTTGTATCTATATCATAATATGTACATTTATATTGGCTCATGTCCAA
TATGACCGCCATGTTGGCATTGATTATTGACTAGTTATTAATAGTAATCAATTACGGGGTCATTAGTTCA
TAGCCCATATATGGAGTTCCGCGTTACATAACTTACGGTAAATGGCCCGCCTGGCTGACCGCCCAACGAC
CCCCGCCCATTGACGTCAATAATGACGTATGTTCCCATAGTAACGCCAATAGGGACTTTCCATTGACGTC
AATGGGTGGAGTATTTACGGTAAACTGCCCACTTGGCAGTACATCAAGTGTATCATATGCCAAGTACGCC
CCCTATTGACGTCAATGACGGTAAATGGCCCGCCTGGCATTATGCCCAGTACATGACCTTATGGGACTTT
CCTACTTGGCAGTACATCTACGTATTAGTCATCGCTATTACCATGGTGATGCGGTTTTGGCAGTACATCA
ATGGGCGTGGATAGCGGTTTGACTCACGGGGATTTCCAAGTCTCCACCCCATTGACGTCAATGGGAGTTT
GTTTTGGCACCAAAATCAACGGGACTTTCCAAAATGTCGTAACAACTCCGCCCCATTGACGCAAATGGGC
GGTAGGCGTGTACGGTGGGAGGTCTATATAAGCAGAGCTCGTTTAGTGAACCGTCAGATCGCCTGGAGAC
GCCATCCACGCTGTTTTGACCTCCATAGAAGACACCGGGACCGATCCAGCCTCCGCGGCCGGGAACGGTG
CATTGGAACGCGGATTCCCCGTGCCAAGAGTGACGTAAGTACCGCCTATAGAGTCTATAGGCCCACCCCC
TTGGCTTCGTTAGAACGCGGCTACAATTAATACATAACCTTATGTATCATACACATACGATTTAGGTGAC
ACTATAGAATAACATCCACTTTGCCTTTCTCTCCACAGGTGTCCACTCCCAGGTCCAACTGCACCTCGGT
TCTATCGAAAACGCGCCTGCTAGCGCCACCATGAAGACCATCATTGCCCTGAGCTACATCTTCTGCCTGG
TGTTCGCTGCGGCCGCCAAGCTGACAATCGAGAGCACCCCTTTTAACGTGGCCGAGGGCAAAGAAGTGCT
GCTGCTGGCTCACAACCTGCCTCAGAACAGAATCGGCTACAGCTGGTACAAGGGCGAGAGAGTGGACGGC
AATAGCCTGATCGTGGGCTACGTGA
Features (pLannotate 1.2.2; 21 found; start..end, strand, type, name):
    717..1394    +  CDS            IGHG1 (fragment): IGHG1_HUMAN - Experimental evidence at protein level: Swiss-Prot protein existence level 1. Constant region of immunoglobulin heavy chains. Immunoglobulins, also known as antibodies, are membrane-bound or secreted glycoproteins produced by B lymphocytes. In the recognition phase of humoral immunity, the membrane-bound immunoglobulins serve as receptors which, upon binding of a specific antigen, trigger the clonal expansion and differentiation of B lymphocytes into immunoglobulins- secreting plasma cells. Secreted immunoglobulins mediate the effector phase of humoral immunity, which results in
   1609..1720    +  polyA_signal   bGH poly(A) signal: bovine growth hormone polyadenylation signal
   1721..1829    +  rep_origin     f1 ori (fragment): f1 bacteriophage origin of replication; arrow indicates direction of (+) strand synthesis
   1843..2172    +  promoter       SV40 promoter: SV40 enhancer and early promoter
   2220..2267    +  promoter       EM7 promoter: synthetic bacterial promoter&nbsp
   2286..2885    +  CDS            PuroR (fragment): puromycin N-acetyltransferase; pac from Streptomyces; confers resistance to puromycin
   2895..3020    +  CDS            ble (fragment): BLE_KLEPN - Experimental evidence at protein level: Swiss-Prot protein existence level 1. Binding protein with a strong affinity to the bleomycin family of antibiotics. Binds to CL990; an antimitotic-antibiotic compound. From Klebsiella pneumoniae.
   3015..3136    +  polyA_signal   SV40 poly(A) signal: SV40 polyadenylation signal
   3189..4049    -  CDS            AmpR: β-lactamase; bla; confers resistance to ampicillin, carbenicillin, and related antibiotics
   4052..4148    -  promoter       AmpR promoter (fragment): bla
   4178..4202    -  CDS            KanR (fragment): aminoglycoside phosphotransferase; aph(3')-Ia; confers resistance to kanamycin
   4313..4901    +  rep_origin     ori: high-copy-number ColE1/pMB1/pBR322/pUC origin of replication
   5126..5143    +  terminator     rrnB T2 terminator (fragment): transcription terminator T2 from the E. coli rrnB gene
   5168..5187    -  CDS            lacZα (fragment): LacZα fragment of β-galactosidase; lacZ fragment
   5643..5659    +  protein_bind   lac operator: The lac repressor binds to the lac operator to inhibit transcription in E. coli. This inhibition can be relieved by adding lactose or isopropyl-β-D-thiogalactopyranoside (IPTG). lac repressor encoded by lacI
   5902..6205    +  enhancer       CMV enhancer: human cytomegalovirus immediate early enhancer
   6206..6409    +  promoter       CMV promoter: human cytomegalovirus (CMV) immediate early promoter
   6545..6588    +  intron         CMV intron (fragment): modified intron A from human cytomegalovirus
   6640..6658    +  promoter       SP6 promoter: promoter for bacteriophage SP6 RNA polymerase
   6662..6699    +  CDS            IgH signal sequence (fragment): signal sequence from the mouse immunoglobulin heavy chain variable region
   6805..701     +  CDS            CEACAM6 (fragment) (across the origin): CEAM6_HUMAN - Also known as NCA. Experimental evidence at protein level: Swiss-Prot protein existence level 1. Cell surface glycoprotein that plays a role in cell adhesion and tumor progression (PubMed:2803308, PubMed:2022629, PubMed:1378450, PubMed:8776764, PubMed:11590190, PubMed:10910050, PubMed:14724575, PubMed:16204051). Intercellular adhesion occurs in a calcium- and fibronectin-independent manner (PubMed:2022629, PubMed:16204051). Mediates homophilic and heterophilic cell adhesion with other carcinoembryonic antigen-related cell adhesion molecules, such as CEACAM5 and CEACAM8 (PubMed:28
