[The description below was written by a language model from this plasmid's Addgene catalogue record and pLannotate feature annotations shown in this document.]
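Description:
pD649-HAsp-CEACAM6-Fc(DAPA)-AviTag-6xHis is a mammalian expression plasmid built on the pD649 backbone for producing the extracellular domain of human CEACAM6 (also known as CD66c or NCA), a cell-surface adhesion glycoprotein, as a secreted fusion protein. It is propagated in E. coli as a high-copy plasmid through a ColE1/pUC-type origin and selected with ampicillin via the β-lactamase gene. The sequenced record is 6,955 nt, consistent with the 849 bp insert in the 6,106 bp backbone.

Expression is driven by the CMV immediate-early enhancer and promoter, followed by a fragment of CMV intron A and an SP6 promoter that also serves as a sequencing primer site. The name indicates an HA signal peptide (HAsp); the automated annotation finds a partial match to an immunoglobulin heavy-chain signal sequence just upstream of the insert, and this leader directs the protein into the secretory pathway. The CEACAM6 ectodomain sits between retained NotI and AscI sites and is fused in frame to a human IgG1 Fc region carrying the D265A and P329A (DAPA) substitutions, which are generally used to blunt Fc effector functions. The Fc is followed by an AviTag for site-specific biotinylation by BirA and a 6xHis tag for metal-affinity purification, with a bGH polyadenylation signal ending the transcript. These two tags are not annotated in the feature table.

A separate SV40 promoter/EM7 cassette with a puromycin resistance gene and SV40 poly(A) signal could allow selection in mammalian cells. Small KanR, lacZα and ble fragments appear to be vestigial. The depositor notes that some plasmids in this collection carry an IS4-like transposase upstream of the CMV promoter, but none is annotated here. The construct belongs to a collection made for mapping protein–protein interactions among human IgSF cell-surface proteins.
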