Addgene plasmid #156723: pD649-HAsp-CEACAM6-Fc(DAPA)-AviTag-6xHis
Purpose: Mammalian expression of cell-surface protein extracellular domain fused to Fc(DAPA)-Avi-6xHis. Protein is secreted from cells.
Depositing lab: Chris Garcia. Depositing organization: Stanford University. Publication: A Human IgSF Cell-Surface Interactome Reveals a Complex Network of Protein-Protein Interactions. Wojtowicz WM, Vielmetter J, Fernandes RA, Siepe DH, Eastman CL, Chisholm GB, Cox S, Klock H, Anderson PW, Rue SM, Miller JJ, Glaser SM, Bragstad ML, Vance J, Lam AW, Lesley SA, Zinn K, Garcia KC. Cell. 2020 Aug 20;182(4):1027-1043.e17. doi: 10.1016/j.cell.2020.07.025. PubMed 32822567.
Backbone
  Vector backbone: pD649
  Backbone size w/o insert (bp): 6106
  Vector type: Mammalian Expression
Growth in bacteria
  Bacterial resistance: Ampicillin, 100 μg/mL
  Growth temperature: 37°C
  Growth strain: DH5alpha
  Copy number: High Copy
Gene/Insert
  Gene/Insert name: CEACAM6 (alt name: CEAM6)
  Species: H. sapiens (human)
  Insert size (bp): 849
  Mutation: Fc region of human IgG contains D265A and P329A mutations (DAPA)
  Entrez Gene: CEACAM6 (a.k.a. CD66c, CEAL, NCA)
  Promoter: CMV/SP6
  Tag / fusion protein: Fc(DAPA)-AviTag-6xHis (C terminal on backbone)
  Cloning method: Restriction Enzyme; 5′ cloning site GCGGCCGC (not destroyed); 3′ cloning site GGCGCGCC (not destroyed)
  Sequencing primers: 5′ ATTTAGGTGACACTATAG; 3′ CACGTACCAGTTGAACTTCACC
Resource information
  A portion of this plasmid was derived from a plasmid made by: synthesis by ThermoFisher
Terms and licenses: Academic/Nonprofit Terms; Industry Terms: Not Available to Industry
Depositor comments: Some plasmids in this collection may have an IS4-like element ISVsa5 family transposase upstream of the CMV promoter.
How to cite: pD649-HAsp-CEACAM6-Fc(DAPA)-AviTag-6xHis was a gift from Chris Garcia (Addgene plasmid # 156723 ; http://n2t.net/addgene:156723 ; RRID:Addgene_156723)
