>Addgene plasmid #156723 | pD649-HAsp-CEACAM6-Fc(DAPA)-AviTag-6xHis | depositor partial sequence | sequence record 302556 | insert (extracellular domain)
AAGCTGACAATCGAGAGCACCCCTTTTAACGTGGCCGAGGGCAAAGAAGTGCTGCTGCTGGCTCACAACC
TGCCTCAGAACAGAATCGGCTACAGCTGGTACAAGGGCGAGAGAGTGGACGGCAATAGCCTGATCGTGGG
CTACGTGATCGGCACACAGCAAGCTACACCTGGACCTGCCTACAGCGGCAGAGAGACAATCTACCCTAAC
GCCAGCCTGCTGATCCAGAACGTGACCCAGAACGACACCGGCTTCTACACCCTGCAAGTGATCAAGAGCG
ACCTGGTCAATGAGGAAGCCACCGGCCAGTTTCACGTGTACCCTGAGCTGCCTAAGCCTAGCATCAGCAG
CAACAACAGCAACCCCGTGGAAGATAAGGACGCCGTGGCCTTTACCTGCGAGCCTGAGGTGCAGAACACC
ACCTACCTTTGGTGGGTCAACGGCCAGTCTCTGCCCGTTTCTCCTAGACTGCAGCTGAGCAACGGCAACA
TGACCCTGACACTGCTGAGCGTGAAGAGAAACGATGCCGGCAGCTACGAGTGCGAGATCCAGAATCCTGC
CAGCGCCAATAGAAGCGACCCCGTGACACTGAATGTGCTGTATGGCCCTGACGGCCCCACAATCAGCCCC
AGCAAAGCCAATTACAGACCCGGCGAGAACCTGAACCTGAGCTGTCATGCCGCCAGCAATCCTCCAGCTC
AGTACTCCTGGTTCATCAACGGCACCTTCCAGCAGAGCACCCAAGAGCTGTTCATCCCCAACATCACCGT
GAACAACAGCGGCTCCTACATGTGTCAGGCCCACAATAGCGCCACAGGCCTGAATAGAACCACCGTGACC
ATGATCACA
